>Addgene plasmid #90178 | LP697 | addgene full sequence | sequence record 178422 | Addgene NGS Result
CGTTACATAACTTACGGTAAATGGCCCGCCTGGCTGACCGCCCAACGACCCCCGCCCATTGACGTCAATA
ATGACGTATGTTCCCATAGTAACGCCAATAGGGACTTTCCATTGACGTCAATGGGTGGAGTATTTACGGT
AAACTGCCCACTTGGCAGTACATCAAGTGTATCATATGCCAAGTACGCCCCCTATTGACGTCAATGACGG
TAAATGGCCCGCCTGGCATTATGCCCAGTACATGACCTTATGGGACTTTCCTACTTGGCAGTACATCTAC
GTATTAGTCATCGCTATTACCATGGTGATGCGGTTTTGGCAGTACATCAATGGGCGTGGATAGCGGTTTG
ACTCACGGGGATTTCCAAGTCTCCACCCCATTGACGTCAATGGGAGTTTGTTTTGGCACCAAAATCAACG
GGACTTTCCAAAATGTCGTAACAACTCCGCCCCATTGACGCAAATGGGCGGTAGGCGTGTACGGTGGGAG
GTCTATATAAGCAGAGCTGGTTTAGTGAACCGTCAGATCCGCTAGCGCTACCGGTCGCCACCATGGTGAG
CAAGGGCGAGGAGCTGTTCACCGGGGTGGTGCCCATCCTGGTCGAGCTGGACGGCGACGTAAACGGCCAC
AAGTTCAGCGTGTCCGGCGAGGGCGAGGGCGATGCCACCTACGGCAAGCTGACCCTGAAGTTCATCTGCA
CCACCGGCAAGCTGCCCGTGCCCTGGCCCACCCTCGTGACCACCCTGACCTACGGCGTGCAGTGCTTCAG
CCGCTACCCCGACCACATGAAGCAGCACGACTTCTTCAAGTCCGCCATGCCCGAAGGCTACGTCCAGGAG
CGCACCATCTTCTTCAAGGACGACGGCAACTACAAGACCCGCGCCGAGGTGAAGTTCGAGGGCGACACCC
TGGTGAACCGCATCGAGCTGAAGGGCATCGACTTCAAGGAGGACGGCAACATCCTGGGGCACAAGCTGGA
GTACAACTACAACAGCCACAACGTCTATATCATGGCCGACAAGCAGAAGAACGGCATCAAGGTGAACTTC
AAGATCCGCCACAACATCGAGGACGGCAGCGTGCAGCTCGCCGACCACTACCAGCAGAACACCCCCATCG
GCGACGGCCCCGTGCTGCTGCCCGACAACCACTACCTGAGCACCCAGTCCGCCCTGAGCAAAGACCCCAA
CGAGAAGCGCGATCACATGGTCCTGCTGGAGTTCGTGACCGCCGCCGGGATCACTCTCGGCATGGACGAG
CTGTACAAGTCCGGACTCAGATCTCGAGCTCAAGCTTCGAATTCTGCAGTCGACGGTACCAGGGTGCGGG
CCTCGGAGTTGCGCTCCTTCTCGCGCATGCTGGCTGGGGACCCCGGCTGCTCCCCGGGGGCCGAGGGGAA
TGCGCCGGCCCCGGGCGCCGGGGGACAGGCCCTGGCCTCTGATTCCGAGGAAGCTGACGAGGTCCCGGAG
TGGCTCCGAGAGGGCGAGTTCGTCACCGTGGGCGCCCACAAAACGGGCGTGGTGAGATACGTGGGGCCTG
CCGACTTCCAAGAGGGCACGTGGGTCGGCGTGGAGCTCGACCTGCCCTCAGGTAAGAATGACGGTTCCAT
CGGCGGGAAGCAGTACTTCAGGTGTAACCCTGGCTACGGGCTGCTGGTCAGGCCCAGCCGGGTCCGCAGG
GCCACGGGCCCTGTGTGGCGGCGCAGCACAGGACTCCGGCTGGGTGCCCCCGAGGCCCGCCGGAGCGCCA
CCCTCTCGGGCTCCGCCACCAACCTGGCCTCGCTGACAGCTGCCCTGGCCAAGGCCGACAGGAGCCACAA
GAACCCTGAGAACCGGAAATCCTGGGCCAGCTGAGGATCCACCGGATCTAGATAACTGATCATAATCAGC
CATACCACATTTGTAGAGGTTTTACTTGCTTTAAAAAACCTCCCACACCTCCCCCTGAACCTGAAACATA
AAATGAATGCAATTGTTGTTGTTAACTTGTTTATTGCAGCTTATAATGGTTACAAATAAAGCAATAGCAT
CACAAATTTCACAAATAAAGCATTTTTTTCACTGCATTCTAGTTGTGGTTTGTCCAAACTCATCAATGTA
TCTTAACGCGTAAATTGTAAGCGTTAATATTTTGTTAAAATTCGCGTTAAATTTTTGTTAAATCAGCTCA
TTTTTTAACCAATAGGCCGAAATCGGCAAAATCCCTTATAAATCAAAAGAATAGACCGAGATAGGGT
[37 nt withheld, positions 2238-2274]
AAAGAACGTGGACTCCAACGTCAAAGG
[49 nt withheld, positions 2302-2350]
T
[91 nt withheld, positions 2352-2442]
G
[124 nt withheld, positions 2444-2567]
CAGGTGGCACTTTTCGGGGAAATGTGCGCGGAACCCCTATTTGTTTATTTTTCTAAATACATTCAAATAT
GTATCCGCTCATGAGACAATAACCCTGATAAATGCTTCAATAATATTGAAAAAGGAAGAGTCCTGAGGCG
GAAAGAACCAGCTGTGGAATGTGTGTCAGTTAGGGTGTGGAAAGTCCCCAGGCTCCCCAGCAGGCAGAAG
TATGCAAAGCATGCATCTCAATTAGTCAGCAACCAGGTGTGGAAAGTCCCCAGGCTCCCCAGCAGGCAGA
AGTATGCAAAGCATGCATCTCAATTAGTCAGCAACCATAGTCCCGCCCCTAACTCCGCCCATCCCGCCCC
TAACTCCGCCCAGTTCCGCCCATTCTCCGCCCCATGGCTGACTAATTTTTTTTATTTATGCAGAGGCCGA
GGCCGCCTCGGCCTCTGAGCTATTCCAGAAGTAGTGAGGAGGCTTTTTTGGAGGCCTAGGCTTTTGCAAA
GATCGATCAAGAGACAGGATGAGGATCGTTTCGCATGATTGAACAAGATGGATTGCACGCAGGTTCTCCG
GCCGCTTGGGTGGAGAGGCTATTCGGCTATGACTGGGCACAACAGACAATCGGCTGCTCTGATGCCGCCG
TGTTCCGGCTGTCAGCGCAGGGGCGCCCGGTTCTTTTTGTCAAGACCGACCTGTCCGGTGCCCTGAATGA
ACTGCAAGACGAGGCAGCGCGGCTATCGTGGCTGGCCACGACGGGCGTTCCTTGCGCAGCTGTGCTCGAC
GTTGTCACTGAAGCGGGAAGGGACTGGCTGCTATTGGGCGAAGTGCCGGGGCAGGATCTCCTGTCATCTC
ACCTTGCTCCTGCCGAGAAAGTATCCATCATGGCTGATGCAATGCGGCGGCTGCATACGCTTGATCCGGC
TACCTGCCCATTCGACCACCAAGCGAAACATCGCATCGAGCGAGCACGTACTCGGATGGAAGCCGGTCTT
GTCGATCAGGATGATCTGGACGAAGAGCATCAGGGGCTCGCGCCAGCCGAACTGTTCGCCAGGCTCAAGG
CGAGCATGCCCGACGGCGAGGATCTCGTCGTGACCCATGGCGATGCCTGCTTGCCGAATATCATGGTGGA
AAATGGCCGCTTTTCTGGATTCATCGACTGTGGCCGGCTGGGTGTGGCGGACCGCTATCAGGACATAGCG
TTGGCTACCCGTGATATTGCTGAAGAGCTTGGCGGCGAATGGGCTGACCGCTTCCTCGTGCTTTACGGTA
TCGCCGCTCCCGATTCGCAGCGCATCGCCTTCTATCGCCTTCTTGACGAGTTCTTCTGAGCGGGACTCTG
GGGTTCGAAATGACCGACCAAGCGACGCCCAACCTGCCATCACGAGATTTCGATTCCACCGCCGCCTTCT
ATGAAAGGTTGGGCTTCGGAATCGTTTTCCGGGACGCCGGCTGGATGATCCTCCAGCGCGGGGATCTCAT
GCTGGAGTTCTTCGCCCACCCTAGGGGGAGGCTAACTGAAACACGGAAGGAGACAATACCGGAAGGAACC
CGCGCTATGACGGCAATAAAAAGACAGAATAAAACGCACGGTGTTGGGTCGTTTGTTCATAAACGCGGGG
TTCGGTCCCAGGGCTGGCACTCTGTCGATACCCCACCGAGACCCCATTGGGGCCAATACGCCCGCGTTTC
TTCCTTTTCCCCACCCCACCCCCCAAGTTCGGGTGAAGGCCCAGGGCTCGCAGCCAACGTCGGGGCGGCA
GGCCCTGCCATAGCCTCAGGTTACTCATATATACTTTAGATTGATTTAAAACTTCATTTTTAATTTAAAA
GGATCTAGGTGAAGATCCTTTTTGATAATCTCATGACCAAAATCCCTTAACGTGAGTTTTCGTTCCACTG
AGCGTCAGACCCCGTAGAAAAGATCAAAGGATCTTCTTGAGATCCTTTTTTTCTGCGCGTAATCTGCTGC
TTGCAAACAAAAAAACCACCGCTACCAGCGGTGGTTTGTTTGCCGGATCAAGAGCTACCAACTCTTTTTC
CGAAGGTAACTGGCTTCAGCAGAGCGCAGATACCAAATACTGTTCTTCTAGTGTAGCCGTAGTTAGGCCA
CCACTTCAAGAACTCTGTAGCACCGCCTACATACCTCGCTCTGCTAATCCTGTTACCAGTGGCTGCTGCC
AGTGGCGATAAGTCGTGTCTTACCGGGTTGGACTCAAGACGATAGTTACCGGATAAGGCGCAGCGGTCGG
GCTGAACGGGGGGTTCGTGCACACAGCCCAGCTTGGAGCGAACGACCTACACCGAACTGAGATACCTACA
GCGTGAGCTATGAGAAAGCGCCACGCTTCCCGAAGGGAGAAAGGCGGACAGGTATCCGGTAAGCGGCAGG
GTCGGAACAGGAGAGCGCACGAGGGAGCTTCCAGGGGGAAACGCCTGGTATCTTTATAGTCCTGTCGGGT
TTCGCCACCTCTGACTTGAGCGTCGATTTTTGTGATGCTCGTCAGGGGGGCGGAGCCTATGGAAAAACGC
CAGCAACGCGGCCTTTTTACGGTTCCTGGCCTTTTGCTGGCCTTTTGCTCACATGTTCTTTCCTGCGTTA
TCCCCTGATTCTGTGGATAACCGTATTACCGCCATGCATTAGTTATTAATAGTAATCAATTACGGGGTCA
TTAGTTCATAGCCCATATATGGAGTTCCG
Features (pLannotate 1.2.2; 16 found; start..end, strand, type, name):
      1..304     +  enhancer       CMV enhancer: human cytomegalovirus immediate early enhancer
    305..508     +  promoter       CMV promoter: human cytomegalovirus (CMV) immediate early promoter
    553..1269    +  CDS            EGFP: EGFP is a basic (constitutively fluorescent) green fluorescent protein published in 1996, derived from Aequorea victoria. It is reported to be a rapidly-maturing weak dimer with moderate acid sensitivity.
   1270..1320    +  misc_feature   MCS (fragment): multiple cloning site
   1321..1851    +  CDS            KIF13B (fragment): KI13B_HUMAN - Also known as GAKIN, KIAA0639. Experimental evidence at protein level: Swiss-Prot protein existence level 1. Involved in reorganization of the cortical cytoskeleton. Regulates axon formation by promoting the formation of extra axons. May be functionally important for the intracellular trafficking of MAGUKs and associated protein complexes. From Homo sapiens (Human).
   1877..1961    +  CDS            large T antigen (fragment): large T antigen from SV40 (simian virus 40)
   1984..2105    +  polyA_signal   SV40 poly(A) signal: SV40 polyadenylation signal
   2139..2567    -  rep_origin     f1 ori (sequence partly withheld): f1 bacteriophage origin of replication; arrow indicates direction of (+) strand synthesis
   2594..2698    +  promoter       AmpR promoter: bla
   2700..3057    +  promoter       SV40 promoter: SV40 enhancer and early promoter
   3092..3886    +  CDS            NeoR/KanR: aminoglycoside phosphotransferase from Tn5; aph(3')-II (or nptII); confers resistance to neomycin, kanamycin, and G418 (Geneticin®)
   3907..4059    +  CDS            ble (fragment): BLE_KLEPN - Experimental evidence at protein level: Swiss-Prot protein existence level 1. Binding protein with a strong affinity to the bleomycin family of antibiotics. Binds to CL990; an antimitotic-antibiotic compound. From Klebsiella pneumoniae.
   4118..4165    +  polyA_signal   HSV TK poly(A) signal: herpes simplex virus thymidine kinase polyadenylation signal (Cole and Stacy, 1985)
   4256..4272    -  polyA_signal   bGH poly(A) signal (fragment): bovine growth hormone polyadenylation signal
   4494..5082    +  rep_origin     ori: high-copy-number ColE1/pMB1/pBR322/pUC origin of replication
   5197..5256    +  enhancer       CMV enhancer (fragment): human cytomegalovirus immediate early enhancer
