[The description below was written by a language model from this plasmid's Addgene catalogue record and pLannotate feature annotations shown in this document.]
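Description:
LP697 is a mammalian expression plasmid built on the Clontech pEGFP-C1 backbone, carrying a cDNA fragment that encodes the C-terminal residues 1650-1826 of the human kinesin KIF13B (also known as GAKIN). The fragment, roughly 530 bp, was PCR-amplified from a full-length KIF13B plasmid and inserted between the KpnI and BamHI sites of the multiple cloning site, both of which are retained. This places it in frame downstream of EGFP, so the product is an N-terminally GFP-tagged KIF13B tail fragment. Transcription is driven by the human cytomegalovirus immediate early enhancer and promoter and terminated by the SV40 polyadenylation signal. The short large T antigen, ble and bGH poly(A) fragments in the annotation appear to be residual backbone sequence rather than functional elements.

The plasmid replicates in E. coli from a high-copy ColE1/pUC-type origin and also carries an f1 origin for single-stranded DNA production. A single NeoR/KanR (aminoglycoside phosphotransferase) gene serves both hosts. A bacterial bla-type promoter drives it for kanamycin selection, and the SV40 enhancer/early promoter with an HSV TK polyadenylation signal drives it for G418 selection of transfected mammalian cells.

The depositor comments mention an R1175W difference from the reference sequence, described as inherited from the source plasmid and functionally neutral. That position lies outside the 1650-1826 region stated for this insert, so the note probably applies to the full-length parent construct. The associated study concerns KIF13B at the ciliary transition zone and Sonic hedgehog signalling, which suggests use in fluorescence localisation or domain-mapping experiments, though the record does not state the specific experiment.
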