Addgene plasmid #90178: LP697
Purpose: pEGFP-C1 with cDNA encoding HsKIF13B aa residues 1650-1826
Depositing lab: Lotte Pedersen. Depositing organization: University of Copenhagen. Publication: KIF13B establishes a CAV1-enriched microdomain at the ciliary transition zone to promote Sonic hedgehog signalling. Schou KB, Mogensen JB, Morthorst SK, Nielsen BS, Aleliunaite A, Serra-Marques A, Furstenberg N, Saunier S, Bizet AA, Veland IR, Akhmanova A, Christensen ST, Pedersen LB. Nat Commun. 2017 Jan 30;8:14177. doi: 10.1038/ncomms14177. PubMed 28134340.
Backbone
  Vector backbone: pEGFP-C1
  Backbone manufacturer: Clontech
  Backbone size w/o insert (bp): 4700
  Total vector size (bp): 5228
  Modifications to backbone: None
  Vector type: Mammalian Expression
  Selectable markers: Neomycin (select with G418)
Growth in bacteria
  Bacterial resistance: Kanamycin, 50 μg/mL
  Growth temperature: 37°C
  Growth strain: DH5alpha
  Copy number: Unknown
Gene/Insert
  Gene/Insert name: KIF13B (alt name: GAKIN)
  Species: H. sapiens (human)
  Insert size (bp): 526
  Mutation: aa residues 1650-1826
  GenBank ID: NM_015254.3
  Entrez Gene: KIF13B (a.k.a. GAKIN)
  Promoter: CMV
  Tag / fusion protein: GFP (N terminal on insert)
  Cloning method: Restriction Enzyme; 5′ cloning site KpnI (not destroyed); 3′ cloning site BamHI (not destroyed)
  Sequencing primers: 5′ EGFP-C: CATGGTCCTGCTGGAGTTCGTG; 3′ SV40pA-R: GAAATTTGTGATGCTATTGC
Terms and licenses: Academic/Nonprofit Terms; Industry Terms: Not Available to Industry
Depositor comments: Insert PCR-amplified from plasmid received from Dr. Athar Chishti, Tufts University School of Medicine (pEGFP-C1 with full-length GAKIN/KIF13B; Asaba et al. J. Biol. Chem. 2003, PMID: 12496241) Addgene's sequencing results found an R1175W mutation in KIF13B compared to the reference sequence NM_015254.3. R1175W is present in the Chishti lab plasmid and does not affect function, as this plasmid rescues the phenotype of KIF13B-/- cells.
How to cite: LP697 was a gift from Lotte Pedersen (Addgene plasmid # 90178 ; http://n2t.net/addgene:90178 ; RRID:Addgene_90178)
